Addgene plasmid #115205: pLEX307_CR-PDHA2S291A/S293A
Purpose: Lentiviral transduction and expression of CRISPR/Cas9-resistant PDHA2S291A/S293A into any mammalian cell (when using sgRNA 5'-ATGTAATGACGTGATCCGAG-3')
Depositing lab: Mohan Babu. Depositing organization: University of Regina. Publication: Rewiring of the Human Mitochondrial Interactome during Neuronal Reprogramming Reveals Regulators of the Respirasome and Neurogenesis. Moutaoufik MT, Malty R, Amin S, Zhang Q, Phanse S, Gagarinova A, Zilocchi M, Hoell L, Minic Z, Gagarinova M, Aoki H, Stockwell J, Jessulat M, Goebels F, Broderick K, Scott NE, Vlasblom J, Musso G, Prasad B, Lamantea E, Garavaglia B, Rajput A, Murayama K, Okazaki Y, Foster LJ, Bader GD, Cayabyab FS, Babu M. iScience. 2019 Sep 4;19:1114-1132. doi: 10.1016/j.isci.2019.08.057. PubMed 31536960.
Backbone
  Vector backbone: pLEX-307
  Backbone manufacturer: David Root, Addgene plasmid # 41392
  Backbone size w/o insert (bp): 8270
  Vector type: Lentiviral
  Selectable markers: Puromycin
Growth in bacteria
  Bacterial resistance: Ampicillin, 100 μg/mL
  Growth temperature: 30°C
  Growth strain: NEB Stable
  Copy number: High Copy
Gene/Insert
  Gene/Insert name: CR (CRISPR/Cas9-resistant)-PDHA2S291A/S293A
  Species: H. sapiens (human)
  Insert size (bp): 1167
  Mutation: c.321C>T (silent when translated to protein, confers CRISPR/Cas9 resistance since it mutates the canonical PAM site), p.S291A/S293A
  GenBank ID: NM_005390.4, NP_005381.1
  Entrez Gene: PDHA2 (a.k.a. PDHAL, MGC149517, MGC149518)
  Promoter: EF1alpha
  Cloning method: Restriction Enzyme; 5′ cloning site NheI (not destroyed); 3′ cloning site SpeI (not destroyed)
  Sequencing primers: 5′ EF1alpha_F; 3′ WPRE_R
Terms and licenses: Academic/Nonprofit Terms; Industry Terms: Not Available to Industry
How to cite: pLEX307_CR-PDHA2S291A/S293A was a gift from Mohan Babu (Addgene plasmid # 115205 ; http://n2t.net/addgene:115205 ; RRID:Addgene_115205)
