[The description below was written by a language model from this plasmid's Addgene catalogue record and pLannotate feature annotations shown in this document.]
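Description:
pLEX307_CR-PDHA2S291A/S293A is a lentiviral expression plasmid built on the pLEX-307 backbone, intended for stable delivery of a mutant human PDHA2 cDNA into mammalian cells. It is maintained in E. coli through a high-copy ColE1/pUC-type origin with ampicillin selection (AmpR), and also carries an f1 origin and remnants of a lac/T7/T3 cloning region. The viral portion has a third-generation-style layout. An RSV promoter fused to a truncated HIV-1 5' LTR drives genomic RNA production in packaging cells, followed by the Ψ packaging signal with a partial gag sequence, the Rev response element for Rev-dependent nuclear export, and a cPPT/CTS element. A self-inactivating ΔU3 3' LTR with a downstream SV40 polyadenylation signal closes the transfer cassette.

Within the LTRs there are two expression units. An SV40 early promoter/origin region drives puromycin N-acetyltransferase, which allows selection of transduced cells. The strong constitutive EF-1α promoter drives the PDHA2 open reading frame, cloned between NheI and SpeI sites and followed by a WPRE to enhance transcript stability and expression. No epitope tag or reporter is annotated. PDHA2 encodes an E1 alpha subunit of the pyruvate dehydrogenase complex, which links glycolysis to the tricarboxylic acid cycle. The insert carries the S291A and S293A substitutions, plus a silent c.321C>T change that destroys the PAM used by a specific guide RNA. This makes the transgene resistant to Cas9 cleavage. The construct therefore suits rescue or complementation experiments in which endogenous PDHA2 is targeted by CRISPR/Cas9 and replaced with the serine-to-alanine double mutant.
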