Features (pLannotate 1.2.2; 30 found; start..end, strand, type, name):
      1..1179    +  promoter       EF-1α promoter: strong constitutive promoter for human elongation factor EF-1α
   1187..2350    +  CDS            PDHA2: ODPAT_HUMAN - Also known as PDHAL. Experimental evidence at protein level: Swiss-Prot protein existence level 1. The pyruvate dehydrogenase complex catalyzes the overall conversion of pyruvate to acetyl-CoA and CO(2), and thereby links the glycolytic pathway to the tricarboxylic cycle. From Homo sapiens (Human).
   2375..2963    +  misc_feature   WPRE: woodchuck hepatitis virus posttranscriptional regulatory element
   3014..3033    +  misc_feature   cPPT/CTS (fragment): central polypurine tract and central termination sequence of HIV-1
   3035..3268    +  LTR            3' LTR (ΔU3): self-inactivating 3' long terminal repeat (LTR) from HIV-1
   3346..3467    +  polyA_signal   SV40 poly(A) signal: SV40 polyadenylation signal
   3507..3642    +  rep_origin     SV40 ori: SV40 origin of replication
   3663..3681    -  promoter       T7 promoter: promoter for bacteriophage T7 RNA polymerase
   3689..3844    +  CDS            lacZα (fragment): LacZα fragment of β-galactosidase; lacZ fragment
   3849..4277    +  rep_origin     f1 ori (sequence partly withheld): f1 bacteriophage origin of replication; arrow indicates direction of (+) strand synthesis
   4330..4434    +  promoter       AmpR promoter: bla
   4435..5295    +  CDS            AmpR: β-lactamase; bla; confers resistance to ampicillin, carbenicillin, and related antibiotics
   5466..6054    +  rep_origin     ori: high-copy-number ColE1/pMB1/pBR322/pUC origin of replication
   6237..6329    +  CDS            lacI (fragment): lac repressor; lacI; The lac repressor binds to the lac operator to inhibit transcription in E. coli. This inhibition can be relieved by adding lactose or isopropyl-β-D-thiogalactopyranoside (IPTG).
   6342..6363    +  protein_bind   CAP binding site: CAP binding activates transcription in the presence of cAMP. E. coli catabolite activator protein
   6378..6408    +  promoter       lac promoter: promoter for the E. coli lac operon
   6416..6432    +  protein_bind   lac operator: The lac repressor binds to the lac operator to inhibit transcription in E. coli. This inhibition can be relieved by adding lactose or isopropyl-β-D-thiogalactopyranoside (IPTG). lac repressor encoded by lacI
   6477..6495    +  promoter       T3 promoter: promoter for bacteriophage T3 RNA polymerase
   6523..6749    +  promoter       RSV promoter: Rous sarcoma virus enhancer/promoter
   6750..6930    +  LTR            5' LTR (truncated): truncated 5' long terminal repeat (LTR) from HIV-1
   6977..7102    +  misc_feature   HIV-1 Ψ: packaging signal of human immunodeficiency virus type 1
   7086..7449    +  CDS            HIV-1 gag (fragment): gag protein from human immunodeficiency virus 1; gag
   7595..7828    +  misc_feature   RRE: The Rev response element (RRE) of HIV-1 allows for Rev-dependent mRNA export from the nucleus to the cytoplasm.
   8205..8231    +  CDS            Rev (fragment): human immunodeficiency virus 1 (HIV-1) Rev protein; rev; enhances nuclear export of unspliced and incompletely spliced viral mRNAs
   8238..8261    +  promoter       SV40 promoter (fragment): SV40 early promoter
   8262..8333    +  promoter       SV40 promoter (fragment): SV40 enhancer and early promoter
   8357..8492    +  rep_origin     SV40 ori: SV40 origin of replication
   8538..9134    +  CDS            PuroR (fragment): puromycin N-acetyltransferase; pac from Streptomyces; confers resistance to puromycin
   9183..9300    +  misc_feature   cPPT/CTS: central polypurine tract and central termination sequence of HIV-1
   9365..9431    +  CDS            small t antigen (fragment): SV40 (simian virus 40) small t antigen
>Addgene plasmid #115205 | pLEX307_CR-PDHA2S291A/S293A | addgene full sequence | sequence record 232427 | Addgene NGS Result
GGCTCCGGTGCCCGTCAGTGGGCAGAGCGCACATCGCCCACAGTCCCCGAGAAGTTGGGGGGAGGGGTCG
GCAATTGAACCGGTGCCTAGAGAAGGTGGCGCGGGGTAAACTGGGAAAGTGATGTCGTGTACTGGCTCCG
CCTTTTTCCCGAGGGTGGGGGAGAACCGTATATAAGTGCAGTAGTCGCCGTGAACGTTCTTTTTCGCAAC
GGGTTTGCCGCCAGAACACAGGTAAGTGCCGTGTGTGGTTCCCGCGGGCCTGGCCTCTTTACGGGTTATG
GCCCTTGCGTGCCTTGAATTACTTCCACCTGGCTGCAGTACGTGATTCTTGATCCCGAGCTTCGGGTTGG
AAGTGGGTGGGAGAGTTCGAGGCCTTGCGCTTAAGGAGCCCCTTCGCCTCGTGCTTGAGTTGAGGCCTGG
CCTGGGCGCTGGGGCCGCCGCGTGCGAATCTGGTGGCACCTTCGCGCCTGTCTCGCTGCTTTCGATAAGT
CTCTAGCCATTTAAAATTTTTGATGACCTGCTGCGACGCTTTTTTTCTGGCAAGATAGTCTTGTAAATGC
GGGCCAAGATCTGCACACTGGTATTTCGGTTTTTGGGGCCGCGGGCGGCGACGGGGCCCGTGCGTCCCAG
CGCACATGTTCGGCGAGGCGGGGCCTGCGAGCGCGGCCACCGAGAATCGGACGGGGGTAGTCTCAAGCTG
GCCGGCCTGCTCTGGTGCCTGGCCTCGCGCCGCCGTGTATCGCCCCGCCCTGGGCGGCAAGGCTGGCCCG
GTCGGCACCAGTTGCGTGAGCGGAAAGATGGCCGCTTCCCGGCCCTGCTGCAGGGAGCTCAAAATGGAGG
ACGCGGCGCTCGGGAGAGCGGGCGGGTGAGTCACCCACACAAAGGAAAAGGGCCTTTCCGTCCTCAGCCG
TCGCTTCATGTGACTCCACGGAGTACCGGGCGCCGTCCAGGCACCTCGATTAGTTCTCGAGCTTTTGGAG
TACGTCGTCTTTAGGTTGGGGGGAGGGGTTTTATGCGATGGAGTTTCCCCACACTGAGTGGGTGGAGACT
GAAGTTAGGCCAGCTTGGCACTTGATGTAATTCTCCTTGGAATTTGCCCTTTTTGAGTTTGGATCTTGGT
TCATTCTCAAGCCTCAGACAGTGGTTCAAAGTTTTTTTCTTCCATTTCAGGTGTCGTGAGGCTAGCATGC
TGGCCGCCTTCATCTCCCGCGTGTTGAGGCGAGTTGCCCAGAAATCAGCTCGCAGAGTGCTGGTGGCATC
CCGTAACTCCTCAAATGACGCTACATTTGAAATTAAGAAATGTGATCTTTATCTGTTGGAAGAGGGTCCC
CCTGTCACTACAGTGCTCACTAGGGCGGAGGGGCTTAAATACTACAGGATGATGCTGACTGTTCGCCGCA
TGGAATTGAAGGCAGATCAGCTGTACAAACAGAAATTCATTCGCGGTTTCTGTCACCTGTGCGATGGTCA
GGAAGCTTGTTGCGTGGGCCTTGAGGCCGGCATAAATCCCTCGGATCACGTCATTACATCCTATAGGGCT
CATGGTGTGTGCTATACTCGGGGACTTTCTGTCCGATCCATTCTCGCAGAGCTGACGGGAAGAAGAGGAG
GTTGTGCTAAAGGAAAAGGAGGATCGATGCATATGTATACCAAGAACTTCTATGGGGGCAATGGCATCGT
CGGTGCACAGGGCCCCCTGGGCGCTGGCATTGCTCTGGCCTGTAAATATAAAGGAAACGATGAGATCTGT
TTGACTTTATATGGGGATGGCGCTGCGAATCAGGGGCAGATAGCCGAAGCTTTCAATATGGCAGCTTTAT
GGAAATTACCTTGTGTTTTCATCTGTGAGAATAACCTATATGGAATGGGAACATCTACTGAGAGAGCAGC
AGCCAGCCCTGATTACTACAAGAGGGGCAATTTTATCCCTGGGCTAAAGGTCGATGGAATGGATGTTCTG
TGTGTTCGTGAGGCAACAAAATTTGCAGCTAACTACTGTAGATCTGGAAAGGGGCCCATACTGATGGAGC
TGCAAACCTACCGTTATCATGGACACGCCATGGCCGATCCTGGAGTCAGTTATCGTACACGAGAAGAAAT
TCAGGAAGTAAGAAGTAAGAGGGATCCTATAATAATTCTCCAAGATAGAATGGTAAACAGCAAGCTCGCC
ACTGTGGAAGAATTAAAGGAAATTGGGGCTGAGGTGAGGAAAGAAATTGATGATGCTGCCCAGTTTGCTA
CCACTGATCCTGAGCCACATTTGGAAGAATTAGGCCATCACATCTACAGCAGTGATTCATCTTTTGAAGT
TCGTGGTGCAAATCCATGGATCAAGTTTAAGTCCGTCAGTTAAACTAGTACGCGTTAAGTCGACAATCAA
CCTCTGGATTACAAAATTTGTGAAAGATTGACTGGTATTCTTAACTATGTTGCTCCTTTTACGCTATGTG
GATACGCTGCTTTAATGCCTTTGTATCATGCTATTGCTTCCCGTATGGCTTTCATTTTCTCCTCCTTGTA
TAAATCCTGGTTGCTGTCTCTTTATGAGGAGTTGTGGCCCGTTGTCAGGCAACGTGGCGTGGTGTGCACT
GTGTTTGCTGACGCAACCCCCACTGGTTGGGGCATTGCCACCACCTGTCAGCTCCTTTCCGGGACTTTCG
CTTTCCCCCTCCCTATTGCCACGGCGGAACTCATCGCCGCCTGCCTTGCCCGCTGCTGGACAGGGGCTCG
GCTGTTGGGCACTGACAATTCCGTGGTGTTGTCGGGGAAATCATCGTCCTTTCCTTGGCTGCTCGCCTGT
GTTGCCACCTGGATTCTGCGCGGGACGTCCTTCTGCTACGTCCCTTCGGCCCTCAATCCAGCGGACCTTC
CTTCCCGCGGCCTGCTGCCGGCTCTGCGGCCTCTTCCGCGTCTTCGCCTTCGCCCTCAGACGAGTCGGAT
CTCCCTTTGGGCCGCCTCCCCGCGTCGACTTTAAGACCAATGACTTACAAGGCAGCTGTAGATCTTAGCC
ACTTTTTAAAAGAAAAGGGGGGACTGGAAGGGCTAATTCACTCCCAACGAAGACAAGATCTGCTTTTTGC
TTGTACTGGGTCTCTCTGGTTAGACCAGATCTGAGCCTGGGAGCTCTCTGGCTAACTAGGGAACCCACTG
CTTAAGCCTCAATAAAGCTTGCCTTGAGTGCTTCAAGTAGTGTGTGCCCGTCTGTTGTGTGACTCTGGTA
ACTAGAGATCCCTCAGACCCTTTTAGTCAGTGTGGAAAATCTCTAGCAGTACGTATAGTAGTTCATGTCA
TCTTATTATTCAGTATTTATAACTTGCAAAGAAATGAATATCAGAGAGTGAGAGGAACTTGTTTATTGCA
GCTTATAATGGTTACAAATAAAGCAATAGCATCACAAATTTCACAAATAAAGCATTTTTTTCACTGCATT
CTAGTTGTGGTTTGTCCAAACTCATCAATGTATCTTATCATGTCTGGCTCTAGCTATCCCGCCCCTAACT
CCGCCCATCCCGCCCCTAACTCCGCCCAGTTCCGCCCATTCTCCGCCCCATGGCTGACTAATTTTTTTTA
TTTATGCAGAGGCCGAGGCCGCCTCGGCCTCTGAGCTATTCCAGAAGTAGTGAGGAGGCTTTTTTGGAGG
CCTAGGGACGTACCCAATTCGCCCTATAGTGAGTCGTATTACGCGCGCTCACTGGCCGTCGTTTTACAAC
GTCGTGACTGGGAAAACCCTGGCGTTACCCAACTTAATCGCCTTGCAGCACATCCCCCTTTCGCCAGCTG
GCGTAATAGCGAAGAGGCCCGCACCGATCGCCCTTCCCAACAGTTGCGCAGCCTGAATGGCGAATGGG
[124 nt withheld, positions 3849-3972]
C
[91 nt withheld, positions 3974-4064]
A
[49 nt withheld, positions 4066-4114]
CCTTTGACGTTGGAGTCCACGTTCTTT
[37 nt withheld, positions 4142-4178]
ACCCTATCTCGGTCTATTCTTTTGATTTATAAGGGATTTTGCCGATTTCGGCCTATTGGTTAAAAAATGA
GCTGATTTAACAAAAATTTAACGCGAATTTTAACAAAATATTAACGCTTACAATTTAGGTGGCACTTTTC
GGGGAAATGTGCGCGGAACCCCTATTTGTTTATTTTTCTAAATACATTCAAATATGTATCCGCTCATGAG
ACAATAACCCTGATAAATGCTTCAATAATATTGAAAAAGGAAGAGTATGAGTATTCAACATTTCCGTGTC
GCCCTTATTCCCTTTTTTGCGGCATTTTGCCTTCCTGTTTTTGCTCACCCAGAAACGCTGGTGAAAGTAA
AAGATGCTGAAGATCAGTTGGGTGCACGAGTGGGTTACATCGAACTGGATCTCAACAGCGGTAAGATCCT
TGAGAGTTTTCGCCCCGAAGAACGTTTTCCAATGATGAGCACTTTTAAAGTTCTGCTATGTGGCGCGGTA
TTATCCCGTATTGACGCCGGGCAAGAGCAACTCGGTCGCCGCATACACTATTCTCAGAATGACTTGGTTG
AGTACTCACCAGTCACAGAAAAGCATCTTACGGATGGCATGACAGTAAGAGAATTATGCAGTGCTGCCAT
AACCATGAGTGATAACACTGCGGCCAACTTACTTCTGACAACGATCGGAGGACCGAAGGAGCTAACCGCT
TTTTTGCACAACATGGGGGATCATGTAACTCGCCTTGATCGTTGGGAACCGGAGCTGAATGAAGCCATAC
CAAACGACGAGCGTGACACCACGATGCCTGTAGCAATGGCAACAACGTTGCGCAAACTATTAACTGGCGA
ACTACTTACTCTAGCTTCCCGGCAACAATTAATAGACTGGATGGAGGCGGATAAAGTTGCAGGACCACTT
CTGCGCTCGGCCCTTCCGGCTGGCTGGTTTATTGCTGATAAATCTGGAGCCGGTGAGCGTGGGTCTCGCG
GTATCATTGCAGCACTGGGGCCAGATGGTAAGCCCTCCCGTATCGTAGTTATCTACACGACGGGGAGTCA
GGCAACTATGGATGAACGAAATAGACAGATCGCTGAGATAGGTGCCTCACTGATTAAGCATTGGTAACTG
TCAGACCAAGTTTACTCATATATACTTTAGATTGATTTAAAACTTCATTTTTAATTTAAAAGGATCTAGG
TGAAGATCCTTTTTGATAATCTCATGACCAAAATCCCTTAACGTGAGTTTTCGTTCCACTGAGCGTCAGA
CCCCGTAGAAAAGATCAAAGGATCTTCTTGAGATCCTTTTTTTCTGCGCGTAATCTGCTGCTTGCAAACA
AAAAAACCACCGCTACCAGCGGTGGTTTGTTTGCCGGATCAAGAGCTACCAACTCTTTTTCCGAAGGTAA
CTGGCTTCAGCAGAGCGCAGATACCAAATACTGTTCTTCTAGTGTAGCCGTAGTTAGGCCACCACTTCAA
GAACTCTGTAGCACCGCCTACATACCTCGCTCTGCTAATCCTGTTACCAGTGGCTGCTGCCAGTGGCGAT
AAGTCGTGTCTTACCGGGTTGGACTCAAGACGATAGTTACCGGATAAGGCGCAGCGGTCGGGCTGAACGG
GGGGTTCGTGCACACAGCCCAGCTTGGAGCGAACGACCTACACCGAACTGAGATACCTACAGCGTGAGCT
ATGAGAAAGCGCCACGCTTCCCGAAGGGAGAAAGGCGGACAGGTATCCGGTAAGCGGCAGGGTCGGAACA
GGAGAGCGCACGAGGGAGCTTCCAGGGGGAAACGCCTGGTATCTTTATAGTCCTGTCGGGTTTCGCCACC
TCTGACTTGAGCGTCGATTTTTGTGATGCTCGTCAGGGGGGCGGAGCCTATGGAAAAACGCCAGCAACGC
GGCCTTTTTACGGTTCCTGGCCTTTTGCTGGCCTTTTGCTCACATGTTCTTTCCTGCGTTATCCCCTGAT
TCTGTGGATAACCGTATTACCGCCTTTGAGTGAGCTGATACCGCTCGCCGCAGCCGAACGACCGAGCGCA
GCGAGTCAGTGAGCGAGGAAGCGGAAGAGCGCCCAATACGCAAACCGCCTCTCCCCGCGCGTTGGCCGAT
TCATTAATGCAGCTGGCACGACAGGTTTCCCGACTGGAAAGCGGGCAGTGAGCGCAACGCAATTAATGTG
AGTTAGCTCACTCATTAGGCACCCCAGGCTTTACACTTTATGCTTCCGGCTCGTATGTTGTGTGGAATTG
TGAGCGGATAACAATTTCACACAGGAAACAGCTATGACCATGATTACGCCAAGCGCGCAATTAACCCTCA
CTAAAGGGAACAAAAGCTGGAGCTGCAAGCTTAATGTAGTCTTATGCAATACTCTTGTAGTCTTGCAACA
TGGTAACGATGAGTTAGCAACATGCCTTACAAGGAGAGAAAAAGCACCGTGCATGCCGATTGGTGGAAGT
AAGGTGGTACGATCGTGCCTTATTAGGAAGGCAACAGACGGGTCTGACATGGATTGGACGAACCACTGAA
TTGCCGCATTGCAGAGATATTGTATTTAAGTGCCTAGCTCGATACATAAACGGGTCTCTCTGGTTAGACC
AGATCTGAGCCTGGGAGCTCTCTGGCTAACTAGGGAACCCACTGCTTAAGCCTCAATAAAGCTTGCCTTG
AGTGCTTCAAGTAGTGTGTGCCCGTCTGTTGTGTGACTCTGGTAACTAGAGATCCCTCAGACCCTTTTAG
TCAGTGTGGAAAATCTCTAGCAGTGGCGCCCGAACAGGGACTTGAAAGCGAAAGGGAAACCAGAGGAGCT
CTCTCGACGCAGGACTCGGCTTGCTGAAGCGCGCACGGCAAGAGGCGAGGGGCGGCGACTGGTGAGTACG
CCAAAAATTTTGACTAGCGGAGGCTAGAAGGAGAGAGATGGGTGCGAGAGCGTCAGTATTAAGCGGGGGA
GAATTAGATCGCGATGGGAAAAAATTCGGTTAAGGCCAGGGGGAAAGAAAAAATATAAATTAAAACATAT
AGTATGGGCAAGCAGGGAGCTAGAACGATTCGCAGTTAATCCTGGCCTGTTAGAAACATCAGAAGGCTGT
AGACAAATACTGGGACAGCTACAACCATCCCTTCAGACAGGATCAGAAGAACTTAGATCATTATATAATA
CAGTAGCAACCCTCTATTGTGTGCATCAAAGGATAGAGATAAAAGACACCAAGGAAGCTTTAGACAAGAT
AGAGGAAGAGCAAAACAAAAGTAAGACCACCGCACAGCAAGCGGCCGCTGATCTTCAGACCTGGAGGAGG
AGATATGAGGGACAATTGGAGAAGTGAATTATATAAATATAAAGTAGTAAAAATTGAACCATTAGGAGTA
GCACCCACCAAGGCAAAGAGAAGAGTGGTGCAGAGAGAAAAAAGAGCAGTGGGAATAGGAGCTTTGTTCC
TTGGGTTCTTGGGAGCAGCAGGAAGCACTATGGGCGCAGCGTCAATGACGCTGACGGTACAGGCCAGACA
ATTATTGTCTGGTATAGTGCAGCAGCAGAACAATTTGCTGAGGGCTATTGAGGCGCAACAGCATCTGTTG
CAACTCACAGTCTGGGGCATCAAGCAGCTCCAGGCAAGAATCCTGGCTGTGGAAAGATACCTAAAGGATC
AACAGCTCCTGGGGATTTGGGGTTGCTCTGGAAAACTCATTTGCACCACTGCTGTGCCTTGGAATGCTAG
TTGGAGTAATAAATCTCTGGAACAGATTTGGAATCACACGACCTGGATGGAGTGGGACAGAGAAATTAAC
AATTACACAAGCTTAATACACTCCTTAATTGAAGAATCGCAAAACCAGCAAGAAAAGAATGAACAAGAAT
TATTGGAATTAGATAAATGGGCAAGTTTGTGGAATTGGTTTAACATAACAAATTGGCTGTGGTATATAAA
ATTATTCATAATGATAGTAGGAGGCTTGGTAGGTTTAAGAATAGTTTTTGCTGTACTTTCTATAGTGAAT
AGAGTTAGGCAGGGATATTCACCATTATCGTTTCAGACCCACCTCCCAACCCCGAGGGGACCCATGCATT
GCATCTCAATTAGTCAGCAACCAGGTGTGGAAAGTCCCCAGGCTCCCCAGCAGGCAGAAGTATGCAAAGC
ATGCGTCTCAATTAGTCAGCAACCATAGTCCCGCCCCTAACTCCGCCCATCCCGCCCCTAACTCCGCCCA
GTTCCGCCCATTCTCCGCCCCATGGCTGACTAATTTTTTTTATTTATGCAGAGGCCGAGGCCGCCTCGGC
CTCTGAGCTATTCCAGAAGTAGTGAGGAGGCTTTTTTGGAGGCCTAGGCTTTTGCAAAAAGCTTTCTAGA
GGTACCACCGGAGCTTACCATGACCGAGTACAAGCCCACGGTGCGCCTCGCCACCCGCGACGACGTCCCC
AGGGCCGTACGCACCCTCGCCGCCGCGTTCGCCGACTACCCCGCCACGCGCCACACCGTCGATCCGGACC
GCCACATCGAGCGGGTCACCGAGCTGCAAGAACTCTTCCTCACGCGCGTCGGGCTCGACATCGGCAAGGT
GTGGGTCGCGGACGACGGCGCCGCCGTGGCGGTCTGGACCACGCCGGAGAGCGTCGAAGCGGGGGCGGTG
TTCGCCGAGATCGGCCCGCGCATGGCCGAGTTGAGCGGTTCCCGGCTGGCCGCGCAGCAACAGATGGAAG
GCCTCCTGGCGCCGCACCGGCCCAAGGAGCCCGCGTGGTTCCTGGCCACCGTCGGCGTCTCGCCCGACCA
CCAGGGCAAGGGTCTGGGCAGCGCCGTCGTGCTCCCCGGAGTGGAGGCGGCCGAGCGCGCCGGGGTGCCC
GCCTTCCTGGAGACCTCCGCGCCCCGCAACCTCCCCTTCTACGAGCGGCTCGGCTTCACCGTCACCGCCG
ACGTCGAGGTGCCCGAAGGACCGCGCACCTGGTGCATGACCCGCAAGCCCGGTGCCAGTTAACGAATTCT
AGATCTTGAGACAAATGGCAGTATTCATCCACAATTTTAAAAGAAAAGGGGGGATTGGGGGGTACAGTGC
AGGGGAAAGAATAGTAGACATAATAGCAACAGACATACAAACTAAAGAATTACAAAAACAAATTACAAAA
ATTCAAAATTTTCGGGTTTATTACAGGGACAGCAGAGATCCACTTTGGCGCCGGCTCGAGGCCTGCAGGT
GCAAAGATGGATAAAGTTTTAAACAGAGAGGAATCTTTGCAGCTAATGGACCTTCTAGGTCTTGAAAGGA
GTGGGAATT
