>Addgene plasmid #115205 | pLEX307_CR-PDHA2S291A/S293A | depositor partial sequence | sequence record 230431 | EF1alpha primer
GGGACTTTCTATTTMGGTGTCGTGAGGCTAGCATGCTGGCCGCCTTCATCTCCCGCGTGTTGAGGCGAGT
TGCCCAGAAATCAGCTCGCAGAGTGCTGGTGGCATCCCGTAACTCCTCAAATGACGCTACATTTGAAATT
AAGAAATGTGATCTTTATCTGTTGGAAGAGGGTCCCCCTGTCACTACAGTGCTCACTAGGGCGGAGGGGC
TTAAATACTACAGGATGATGCTGACTGTTCGCCGCATGGAATTGAAGGCAGATCAGCTGTACAAACAGAA
ATTCATTCGCGGTTTCTGTCACCTGTGCGATGGTCAGGAAGCTTGTTGCGTGGGCCTTGAGGCCGGCATA
AATCCCTCGGATCACGTCATTACATCCTATAGGGCTCATGGTGTGTGCTATACTCGGGGACTTTCTGTCC
GATCCATTCTCGCAGAGCTGACGGGAAGAAGAGGAGGTTGTGCTAAAGGAAAAGGAGGATCGATGCATAT
GTATACCAAGAACTTCTATGGGGGCAATGGCATCGTCGGTGCACAGGGCCCCCTGGGCGCTGGCATTGCT
CTGGCCTGTAAATATAAAGGAAACGATGAGATCTGTTTGACTTTATATGGGGATGGCGCTGCGAATCAGG
GGCAGATAGCCGAAGCTTTCAATATGGCAGCTTTATGGAAATTACCTTGTGTTTTCATCTGTGAGAATAA
CCTATATGGAATGGGAACATCTACTGAGAGAGCAGCAGCCAGCCCTGATTACTACAAGAGGGGCAATTTT
ATCCCTGGGCTAAAGGTCGATGGAATGGATGTTCTGTGTGTTCGTGAGGCAACAAAATTTGCAGCTAACT
ACTGTAGATCTGGAAAGGGGCCCATACTGATGGAGCTGCAAACCTACCGTTATCATGGACACGCCATGGC
CGATCCTGGAGTCAGTTATCGTACACGAGAAGAAATTCAGGAAGTAAGAAGTAAGAGGGATCCTATAATA
ATTCTCCAAGATAGAATGGTAAACAGCAAGCTCGCACTGTGAGATTAAAGGAAATTGGGGCTGAGTGAGA
AGAATTGATGATGCTGCCAGTTTGCTACACTGATCTGAGCACATTTGAGATAGCATCMATCTACAGCAGT
GATCATCTTTGAGTCGTGGTGCAATCATGATCAGTAGTCGTCAGTAAACTAGTACGCGTTAGTCGACATC
AACCTCTGGATACAATTGGGAGATGACTGGTATCTACWGTGCYCTTTACSCWGKGAATCCCGCTTATC
